Addgene plasmid #178197: pRD415
Purpose: Rok _Linker overexpression
Depositing lab: Remus Dame. Depositing organization: Leiden University. Publication: The B. subtilis Rok protein is an atypical H-NS-like protein irresponsive to physico-chemical cues. Erkelens AM, Qin L, van Erp B, Miguel-Arribas A, Abia D, Keek HGJ, Markus D, Cajili MKM, Schwab S, Meijer WJJ, Dame RT. Nucleic Acids Res. 2022 Nov 21. pii: 6835367. doi: 10.1093/nar/gkac1064. PubMed 36408910.
Backbone
  Vector backbone: pET30b
  Vector type: Bacterial Expression
Growth in bacteria
  Bacterial resistance: Kanamycin, 50 μg/mL
  Growth temperature: 37°C
  Growth strain: DH5alpha
  Copy number: High Copy
Gene/Insert
  Gene/Insert name: rok _linker
  Species: Bacillus subtilis
  Mutation: deletion of residues 75-96
  Promoter: T7
  Cloning method: Gibson Cloning
Terms and licenses: Academic/Nonprofit Terms; Industry Terms: Not Available to Industry
How to cite: pRD415 was a gift from Remus Dame (Addgene plasmid # 178197 ; http://n2t.net/addgene:178197 ; RRID:Addgene_178197)
