[The description below was written by a language model from this plasmid's Addgene catalogue record and pLannotate feature annotations shown in this document.]
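Description:
pRD415 is a bacterial expression plasmid built on the pET30b backbone for overproduction of a linker-deleted variant of the Bacillus subtilis nucleoid-associated protein Rok. The insert, listed as "rok _linker", lacks residues 75–96 and was introduced by Gibson cloning. The sequenced plasmid is 5,710 nt. It is selected with kanamycin through the aph(3')-Ia KanR gene and replicates from a ColE1/pBR322-type origin accompanied by the bom region and the rop gene. The catalogue nonetheless lists it as high copy, although Rop normally moderates copy number. An f1 origin is also present, along with short tetracycline-resistance gene remnants and an annotated fragment of the AmpR promoter, which are leftovers of the backbone's lineage rather than functional markers.

Expression follows the standard pET arrangement. A T7 promoter directly followed by a lac operator drives transcription, the T7 gene 10 ribosome binding site directs translation, and a T7 terminator closes the unit across the numbering origin. The plasmid-borne lacI gene supplies repressor, so expression is held off until IPTG is added in a host that provides T7 RNA polymerase. That tight control is relevant because the annotation notes that Rok overexpression seems to be lethal (presumably observed in B. subtilis). The rok reading frame is annotated as a fragment, consistent with the internal deletion. No affinity tags are annotated upstream of it, and the short downstream match to a T7 gene 10B-derived solubility tag may simply be a residual vector sequence; the record does not say whether it is translated. The stated purpose is overexpression of Rok lacking its linker, presumably to test what the linker contributes to Rok's H-NS-like DNA-binding behaviour.
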