Features (pLannotate 1.2.2; 18 found; start..end, strand, type, name):
     75..503     +  rep_origin     f1 ori (sequence partly withheld): f1 bacteriophage origin of replication; arrow indicates direction of (+) strand synthesis
    556..613     +  promoter       AmpR promoter (fragment): bla
    622..1437    -  CDS            KanR: aminoglycoside phosphotransferase; aph(3')-Ia; confers resistance to kanamycin in bacteria or G418 (Geneticin®) in eukaryotes
   1559..2147    +  rep_origin     ori: high-copy-number ColE1/pMB1/pBR322/pUC origin of replication
   2333..2472    -  misc_feature   bom: basis of mobility region from pBR322
   2574..2765    -  CDS            rop: Rop protein, which maintains plasmids at low copy number; rop
   2782..3162    +  CDS            YPB1_ECOLX: Protein predicted: Swiss-Prot protein existence level 4. From Escherichia coli.
   3234..3525    -  CDS            TcR (fragment): tetracycline efflux protein; tet; confers resistance to tetracycline
   3540..3561    -  protein_bind   CAP binding site: CAP binding activates transcription in the presence of cAMP. E. coli catabolite activator protein
   3574..4656    -  CDS            lacI: lac repressor; lacI; The lac repressor binds to the lac operator to inhibit transcription in E. coli. This inhibition can be relieved by adding lactose or isopropyl-β-D-thiogalactopyranoside (IPTG).
   4657..4734    -  promoter       lacI promoter: lacI
   4742..5021    -  CDS            TcR (fragment): tetracycline efflux protein; tet; confers resistance to tetracycline
   5047..5065    +  promoter       T7 promoter: promoter for bacteriophage T7 RNA polymerase
   5066..5090    +  protein_bind   lac operator: The lac repressor binds to the lac operator to inhibit transcription in E. coli. This inhibition can be relieved by adding lactose or isopropyl-β-D-thiogalactopyranoside (IPTG). lac repressor encoded by lacI
   5105..5127    +  RBS            RBS: efficient ribosome binding site from bacteriophage T7 gene 10 (Olins and Rangwala, 1989)
   5135..5641    +  CDS            rok (fragment): ROK_BACSU - Also known as ykuW. Experimental evidence at protein level: Swiss-Prot protein existence level 1. Repressor of comK, the master regulator of competence development (PubMed:11849533). Overexpression seems to be lethal (PubMed:11849533). Represses at least 20 genes that specify membrane- localized and secreted proteins, including some that encode products with antibiotic activity (PubMed:15743949). Binds to many AT-rich sites in the chromosome, many of which are known or thought to derive from horizontal gene transfer; helps keep mobile element ICEBs1 quiescent in the genome (PubMed:
   5645..5693    +  CDS            SET1 (fragment): solubility-enhancement tag derived from T7 phage gene 10B
   5701..38      +  terminator     T7 terminator (across the origin): transcription terminator for bacteriophage T7 RNA polymerase
>Addgene plasmid #178197 | pRD415 | addgene full sequence | sequence record 350250 | Addgene NGS Result
CCCTTGGGGCCTCTAAACGGGTCTTGAGGGGTTTTTTGCTGAAAGGAGGAACTATATCCGGATTGGCGAA
TGGG
[124 nt withheld, positions 75-198]
C
[91 nt withheld, positions 200-290]
A
[49 nt withheld, positions 292-340]
CCTTTGACGTTGGAGTCCACGTTCTTT
[37 nt withheld, positions 368-404]
ACCCTATCTCGGTCTATTCTTTTGATTTATAAGGGATTTTGCCGATTTCGGCCTATTGGTTAAAAAATGA
GCTGATTTAACAAAAATTTAACGCGAATTTTAACAAAATATTAACGCTTACAATTTAGGTGGCACTTTTC
GGGGAAATGTGCGCGGAACCCCTATTTGTTTATTTTTCTAAATACATTCAAATATGTATCCGCTCATGAA
TTAATTCTTAGAAAAACTCATCGAGCATCAAATGAAACTGCAATTTATTCATATCAGGATTATCAATACC
ATATTTTTGAAAAAGCCGTTTCTGTAATGAAGGAGAAAACTCACCGAGGCAGTTCCATAGGATGGCAAGA
TCCTGGTATCGGTCTGCGATTCCGACTCGTCCAACATCAATACAACCTATTAATTTCCCCTCGTCAAAAA
TAAGGTTATCAAGTGAGAAATCACCATGAGTGACGACTGAATCCGGTGAGAATGGCAAAAGTTTATGCAT
TTCTTTCCAGACTTGTTCAACAGGCCAGCCATTACGCTCGTCATCAAAATCACTCGCATCAACCAAACCG
TTATTCATTCGTGATTGCGCCTGAGCGAGACGAAATACGCGATCGCTGTTAAAAGGACAATTACAAACAG
GAATCGAATGCAACCGGCGCAGGAACACTGCCAGCGCATCAACAATATTTTCACCTGAATCAGGATATTC
TTCTAATACCTGGAATGCTGTTTTCCCGGGGATCGCAGTGGTGAGTAACCATGCATCATCAGGAGTACGG
ATAAAATGCTTGATGGTCGGAAGAGGCATAAATTCCGTCAGCCAGTTTAGTCTGACCATCTCATCTGTAA
CATCATTGGCAACGCTACCTTTGCCATGTTTCAGAAACAACTCTGGCGCATCGGGCTTCCCATACAATCG
ATAGATTGTCGCACCTGATTGCCCGACATTATCGCGAGCCCATTTATACCCATATAAATCAGCATCCATG
TTGGAATTTAATCGCGGCCTAGAGCAAGACGTTTCCCGTTGAATATGGCTCATAACACCCCTTGTATTAC
TGTTTATGTAAGCAGACAGTTTTATTGTTCATGACCAAAATCCCTTAACGTGAGTTTTCGTTCCACTGAG
CGTCAGACCCCGTAGAAAAGATCAAAGGATCTTCTTGAAATCCTTTTTTTCTGCGCGTAATCTGCTGCTT
GCAAACAAAAAAACCACCGCTACCAGCGGTGGTTTGTTTGCCGGATCAAGAGCTACCAACTCTTTTTCCG
AAGGTAACTGGCTTCAGCAGAGCGCAGATACCAAATACTGTCCTTCTAGTGTAGCCGTAGTTAGGCCACC
ACTTCAAGAACTCTGTAGCACCGCCTACATACCTCGCTCTGCTAATCCTGTTACCAGTGGCTGCTGCCAG
TGGCGATAAGTCGTGTCTTACCGGGTTGGACTCAAGACGATAGTTACCGGATAAGGCGCAGCGGTCGGGC
TGAACGGGGGGTTCGTGCACACAGCCCAGCTTGGAGCGAACGACCTACACCGAACTGAGATACCTACAGC
GTGAGCTATGAGAAAGCGCCACGCTTCCCGAAGGGAGAAAGGCGGACAGGTATCCGGTAAGCGGCAGGGT
CGGAACAGGAGAGCGCACGAGGGAGCTTCCAGGGGGAAACGCCTGGTATCTTTATAGTCCTGTCGGGTTT
CGCCACCTCTGACTTGAGCGTCGATTTTTGTGATGCTCGTCAGGGGGGCGGAGCCTATGGAAAAACGCCA
GCAACGCGGCCTTTTTACGGTTCCTGGCCTTTTGCTGGCCTTTTGCTCACATGTTCTTTCCTGCGTTATC
CCCTGATTCTGTGGATAACCGTATTACCGCCTTTGAGTGAGCTGATACCGCTCGCCGCAGCCGAACGACC
GAGCGCAGCGAGTCAGTGAGCGAGGAAGCGGAAGAGCGCCTGATGCGGTATTTTCTCCTTACGCATCTGT
GCGGTATTTCACACCGCAATGGTGCACTCTCAGTACAATCTGCTCTGATGCCGCATAGTTAAGCCAGTAT
ACACTCCGCTATCGCTACGTGACTGGGTCATGGCTGCGCCCCGACACCCGCCAACACCCGCTGACGCGCC
CTGACGGGCTTGTCTGCTCCCGGCATCCGCTTACAGACAAGCTGTGACCGTCTCCGGGAGCTGCATGTGT
CAGAGGTTTTCACCGTCATCACCGAAACGCGCGAGGCAGCTGCGGTAAAGCTCATCAGCGTGGTCGTGAA
GCGATTCACAGATGTCTGCCTGTTCATCCGCGTCCAGCTCGTTGAGTTTCTCCAGAAGCGTTAATGTCTG
GCTTCTGATAAAGCGGGCCATGTTAAGGGCGGTTTTTTCCTGTTTGGTCACTGATGCCTCCGTGTAAGGG
GGATTTCTGTTCATGGGGGTAATGATACCGATGAAACGAGAGAGGATGCTCACGATACGGGTTACTGATG
ATGAACATGCCCGGTTACTGGAACGTTGTGAGGGTAAACAACTGGCGGTATGGATGCGGCGGGACCAGAG
AAAAATCACTCAGGGTCAATGCCAGCGCTTCGTTAATACAGATGTAGGTGTTCCACAGGGTAGCCAGCAG
CATCCTGCGATGCAGATCCGGAACATAATGGTGCAGGGCGCTGACTTCCGCGTTTCCAGACTTTACGAAA
CACGGAAACCGAAGACCATTCATGTTGTTGCTCAGGTCGCAGACGTTTTGCAGCAGCAGTCGCTTCACGT
TCGCTCGCGTATCGGTGATTCATTCTGCTAACCAGTAAGGCAACCCCGCCAGCCTAGCCGGGTCCTCAAC
GACAGGAGCACGATCATGCGCACCCGTGGGGCCGCCATGCCGGCGATAATGGCCTGCTTCTCGCCGAAAC
GTTTGGTGGCGGGACCAGTGACGAAGGCTTGAGCGAGGGCGTGCAAGATTCCGAATACCGCAAGCGACAG
GCCGATCATCGTCGCGCTCCAGCGAAAGCGGTCCTCGCCGAAAATGACCCAGAGCGCTGCCGGCACCTGT
CCTACGAGTTGCATGATAAAGAAGACAGTCATAAGTGCGGCGACGATAGTCATGCCCCGCGCCCACCGGA
AGGAGCTGACTGGGTTGAAGGCTCTCAAGGGCATCGGTCGAGATCCCGGTGCCTAATGAGTGAGCTAACT
TACATTAATTGCGTTGCGCTCACTGCCCGCTTTCCAGTCGGGAAACCTGTCGTACCAGCTGCATTAATGA
ATCGGCCAACGCGCGGGGAGGGGCGGTTTGCGTATTGGGCGCCAGGGTGGTTTTTCTTTTCACCAGTGAG
ACGGGCAACAGCTGATTGCCCTTCACCGCCTGGCCCTGAGAGAGTTGCAGCAAGCGGTCCACGCTGGTTT
GCCCCAGCAGGCGAAAATCCTGTTTGATGGTGGTTAACGGCGGGATATAACATGAGCTGTCTTCGGTATC
GTCGTATCCCACTACCGAGATGTCCGCACCAACGCGCAGCCCGGACTCGGTAATGGCGCGCATTGCGCCC
AGCGCCATCTGATCGTTGGCAACCAGCATCGCAGTGGGAACGATGCCCTCATTCAGCATTTGCATGGTTT
GTTGAAAACCGGACATGGCACTCCAGTCGCCTTCCCGTTCCGCTATCGGCTGAATTTGATTGCGAGTGAG
ATATTTATGCCAGCCAGCCAGACGCAGACGCGCCGAGACAGAACTTAATGGGCCCGCTAACAGCGCGATT
TGCTGGTGACCCAATGCGACCAGATGCTCCACGCCCAGTCGCGTACCGTCTTCATGGGAGAAAATAATAC
TGTTGATGGGTGTCTGGTCAGAGACATCAAGAAATAACGCCGGAACATTAGTGCAGGCAGCTTCCACAGC
AATGGCATCCTGGTCATCCAGCGGATAGTTAATGATCAGCCCACTGACGCGTTGCGCGAGAAGATTGTGC
ACCGCCGCTTTACAGGCTTCGACGCCGCTTCGTTCTACCATCGACACCACCACGCTGGCACCCAGTTGAT
CGGCGCGAGATTTAATCGCCGCGACAATTTGCGACGGCGCGTGTAGGGCCAGACTGGAGGTGGCAACGCC
AATCAGCAACGACTGTTTGCCCGCCAGTTGTTGTGCCACGCGGTTGGGAATGTAATTCAGCTCCGCCATC
GCCGCTTCCACTTTTTCCCGCGTTTTCGCAGAAACGTGGCTGGCCTGGTTCACCACGCGGGAAACGGTCT
GATAAGAGACACCGGCATACTCTGCGACATCGTATAACGTTACTGGTTTCACATTCACCACCCTGAATTG
ACTCTCTTCCGGGCGCTATCATGCCATACCGCGAAAGGTTTTGCGCCATTCGATGGTGTCCGGGATCTCG
ACGCTCTCCCTTATGCGACTCCTGCATTAGGAAGCAGCCCAGTAGTAGGTTGAGGCCGTTGAGCACCGCC
GCCGCAAGGAATGGTGCATGCAAGGAGATGGCGCCCAACAGTCCCCCGGCCACGGGGCCTGCCACCATAC
CCACGCCGAAACAAGCGCTCATGAGCCCGAAGTGGCGAGCCCGATCTTCCCCATCGGTGATGTCGGCGAT
ATAGGCGCCAGCAACCGCACCTGTGGCGCCGGTGATGCCGGCCACGATGCGTCCGGCGTAGAGGATCGAG
ATCGATCTCGATCCCGCGAAATTAATACGACTCACTATAGGGGAATTGTGAGCGGATAACAATTCCCCTC
TAGAAATAATTTTGTTTAACTTTAAGAAGGAGATATACATATGTTTAATGAAAGAGAAGCTTTGCGCTTG
CGGTTAGAACAATTAAATGAAGCTGAAGTGAAAGTCATTCGTGAATATCAAATTGAACGTGATAAAATAT
ACGCAAAATTAAGAGAGCTGGACAGAAATGGAAGCCCTTCCGAAATCAAAAAGGATTTCCGTTCTGAAAA
AAAACCTGACTCTCTGCCGGTTCTCGCTGAGCTTGCGGCTCAGGAAATCAGAGCCGGTATACCAGACGGA
ACAACACGAAGAAGAAGAGGAACGGCAAGACCGGGATCAAAAGCAGCTAAGCTGCGTGAAGCTGCTATTA
AAACATTAAAACGCCACAACGCGGCGATTAAGAGCTCGGAGCTTCAAAAAGAGATTGAAAAAGAAAGCGG
TCTTGAAATCCCTAATATGACAACGTTTATGCAAAGCTTAATTAAAATGTACCCGGAAGTGAAAAAGCCA
TATCGCGGGCAGTACATTTTAGAGGGTGAAATCGAGTCGGCGGAATCAGCAAACGAATAACTGCTAACAA
AGCCCGAAAGGAAGCTGAGTTGGCTGCTGCCACCGCTGAGCAATAACTAGCATAAC
